Addgene plasmid #215529: pENTR2b-Paxillin-EGFP
Purpose: Gateway entry vector with EGFP-tagged paxillin
Depositing lab: Johanna Ivaska. Depositing organization: Turku Bioscience Centre. Publication: Dynamic regulation of integrin beta1 phosphorylation supports invasion of breast cancer cells. Conway JRW, Joshi O, Kaivola J, Follain G, Gounis M, Kuhl D, Ivaska J. Nat Cell Biol. 2025 May 26. doi: 10.1038/s41556-025-01663-4. PubMed 40419795.
Backbone
  Vector backbone: pENTR2b
  Backbone manufacturer: Thermo Fisher Scientific Inc.
  Total vector size (bp): 4742
  Vector type: Gateway entry vector
Growth in bacteria
  Bacterial resistance: Kanamycin, 50 μg/mL
  Growth temperature: 37°C
  Growth strain: DH5alpha
  Copy number: High Copy
Gene/Insert
  Gene/Insert name: PXN (alt name: Paxillin)
  Species: H. sapiens (human)
  Insert size (bp): 2442
  GenBank ID: U14588.1
  Entrez Gene: PXN
  Promoter: none
  Tag / fusion protein: EGFP (C terminal on insert)
  Cloning method: Restriction Enzyme; 5′ cloning site NotI (not destroyed); 3′ cloning site XhoI (not destroyed)
  Sequencing primers: 5′ attL1_F; 3′ attL2_R
Terms and licenses: Academic/Nonprofit Terms; Industry Terms
How to cite: pENTR2b-Paxillin-EGFP was a gift from Johanna Ivaska (Addgene plasmid # 215529 ; http://n2t.net/addgene:215529 ; RRID:Addgene_215529)
