[The description below was written by a language model from this plasmid's Addgene catalogue record and pLannotate feature annotations shown in this document.]
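Description:
pENTR2b-Paxillin-EGFP is a Gateway entry clone built on the commercial pENTR2b backbone (4,742 bp in total). It carries the focal adhesion adaptor protein paxillin fused at its C terminus to EGFP. It is maintained in E. coli as a high-copy plasmid through a ColE1/pUC-type origin and is selected with kanamycin via an aminoglycoside phosphotransferase (KanR) gene. The annotation also flags a very short match to an RSF origin, which is only a fragment and is unlikely to be functional. The rrnB T1 and T2 terminators lie upstream of the cloning region, where they shield the insert from read-through transcription originating in the backbone.

The payload lies between the attL1 and attL2 recombination sites. It consists of the paxillin coding sequence, a short remnant of a multiple cloning site acting as a linker, and mammalian codon-optimised EGFP, and it was inserted as a NotI–XhoI fragment of about 2.4 kb. The catalogue entry lists the insert as human PXN, whereas the automated annotation matched the coding sequence best to the chicken paxillin protein entry. The species of origin is therefore worth checking against the sequence rather than assuming. The entry vector has no promoter, so the fusion is not meant to be expressed from this plasmid. An LR Clonase reaction instead transfers the paxillin-EGFP cassette into an attR-containing destination vector that provides the promoter and any delivery elements. The resulting expression constructs would typically be used to visualise paxillin, and hence focal adhesions, by fluorescence microscopy. This fits the associated work on integrin regulation and breast cancer cell invasion.
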