Features (pLannotate 1.2.2; 10 found; start..end, strand, type, name):
      1..46      +  rep_origin     RSF ori (fragment): Plasmids containing the RSF 1030 origin of replication can be propagated in E. coli cells that contain additional plasmids with compatible origins.
    106..149     -  terminator     rrnB T1 terminator: Escherichia coli rrnB; transcription terminator T1 from the E. coli rrnB gene
    281..308     +  terminator     rrnB T2 terminator: transcription terminator T2 from the E. coli rrnB gene
    358..457     +  protein_bind   attL1: mutant version of attL; recombination site for the Gateway® LR reaction LR Clonase™
    515..2185    +  CDS            PXN: PAXI_CHICK - Experimental evidence at protein level: Swiss-Prot protein existence level 1. Cytoskeletal protein involved in actin-membrane attachment at sites of cell adhesion to the extracellular matrix (focal adhesion). Binds in vitro to vinculin as well as to the SH3 domain of c-SRC and, when tyrosine phosphorylated, to the SH2 domain of v-CRK. From Gallus gallus (Chicken).
   2186..2223    +  misc_feature   MCS (fragment): multiple cloning site
   2237..2956    +  CDS            EGFP: the original enhanced GFP (Yang et al., 1996) mammalian codon-optimized
   2971..3070    -  protein_bind   attL2: mutant version of attL; recombination site for the Gateway® LR reaction LR Clonase™
   3193..4002    +  CDS            KanR: aminoglycoside phosphotransferase; aph(3')-Ia; confers resistance to kanamycin in bacteria or G418 (Geneticin®) in eukaryotes
   4092..4680    +  rep_origin     ori: high-copy-number ColE1/pMB1/pBR322/pUC origin of replication
>Addgene plasmid #215529 | pENTR2b-Paxillin-EGFP | addgene full sequence | sequence record 446281 | Addgene NGS Result
CTTTCCTGCGTTATCCCCTGATTCTGTGGATAACCGTATTACCGCTAGCATGGATCTCGGGGACGTCTAA
CTACTAAGCGAGAGTAGGGAACTGCCAGGCATCAAATAAAACGAAAGGCTCAGTCGGAAGACTGGGCCTT
TCGTTTTATCTGTTGTTTGTCGGTGAACGCTCTCCTGAGTAGGACAAATCCGCCGGGAGCGGATTTGAAC
GTTGTGAAGCAACGGCCCGGAGGGTGGCGGGCAGGACGCCCGCCATAAACTGCCAGGCATCAAACTAAGC
AGAAGGCCATCCTGACGGATGGCCTTTTTGCGTTTCTACAAACTCTTCCTGTTAGTTAGTTACTTAAGCT
CGGGCCCCAAATAATGATTTTATTTTGACTGATAGTGACCTGTTCGTTGCAACAAATTGATAAGCAATGC
TTTTTTATAATGCCAACTTTGTACAAAAAAGCAGGCTGGCGCCGGAACCAATTCAGTCGACTGGATCCGG
TACCGAATTCGCGGCCGCGCCACCATGGACGACCTCGACGCCCTGCTGGCGGACTTGGAGTCTACCACCT
CCCACATCTCCAAACGGCCTGTGTTCTTGTCGGAGGAGACCCCCTACTCATACCCAACTGGAAACCACAC
ATACCAGGAGATTGCCGTGCCACCCCCCGTCCCCCCACCCCCGTCCAGCGAGGCCCTCAATGGCACAATC
CTTGACCCCTTAGACCAGTGGCAGCCCAGCGGCTCCCGATTCATCCACCAGCAGCCTCAGTCCTCATCAC
CTGTGTACGGCTCCAGTGCCAAAACTTCCAGTGTCTCCAACCCTCAGGACAGTGTTGGCTCTCCGTGCTC
CCGAGTGGGTGAGGAGGAGCACGTCTACAGCTTCCCCAACAAGCAGAAATCAGCTGAGCCTTCACCCACC
GTAATGAGCACGTCCCTGGGCAGCAACCTTTCTGAACTCGACCGCCTGCTGCTGGAACTGAACGCTGTAC
AGCATAACCCGCCAGGCTTCCCTGCAGATGAGGCCAACTCAAGCCCCCCGCTTCCTGGGGCCCTGAGCCC
CCTCTATGGTGTCCCAGAGACTAACAGCCCCTTGGGAGGCAAAGCTGGGCCCCTGACGAAAGAGAAGCCT
AAGCGGAATGGGGGCCGGGGCCTGGAGGACGTGCGGCCCAGTGTGGAGAGTCTCTTGGATGAACTGGAGA
GCTCCGTGCCCAGCCCCGTCCCTGCCATCACTGTGAACCAGGGCGAGATGAGCAGCCCGCAGCGCGTCAC
CTCCACCCAACAGCAGACACGCATCTCGGCCTCCTCTGCCACCAGGGAGCTGGACGAGCTGATGGCTTCG
CTGTCGGATTTCAAGTTCATGGCCCAGGGGAAGACAGGGAGCAGCTCACCCCCTGGGGGGCCCCCGAAGC
CCGGGAGCCAGCTGGACAGCATGCTGGGGAGCCTGCAGTCTGACCTGAACAAGCTGGGGGTCGCCACAGT
CGCCAAAGGAGTCTGCGGGGCCTGCAAGAAGCCCATCGCCGGGCAGGTTGTGACCGCCATGGGGAAGACG
TGGCACCCCGAGCACTTCGTCTGCACCCACTGCCAGGAGGAGATCGGATCCCGGAACTTCTTCGAGCGGG
ATGGACAGCCCTACTGTGAAAAGGACTACCACAACCTCTTCTCCCCGCGCTGCTACTACTGCAACGGCCC
CATCCTGGATAAAGTGGTGACAGCCCTTGACCGGACGTGGCACCCTGAACACTTCTTCTGTGCACAGTGT
GGAGCCTTCTTTGGTCCCGAAGGGTTCCACGAGAAGGACGGCAAGGCCTACTGTCGCAAGGACTACTTCG
ACATGTTCGCACCCAAGTGTGGCGGCTGCGCCCGGGCCATCCTGGAGAACTATATCTCAGCCCTCAACAC
GCTGTGGCATCCTGAGTGCTTTGTGTGCCGGGAATGCTTCACGCCATTCGTGAACGGCAGCTTCTTCGAG
CACGACGGGCAGCCCTACTGTGAGGTGCACTACCACGAGCGGCGCGGCTCGCTGTGTTCTGGCTGCCAGA
AGCCCATCACCGGCCGCTGCATCACCGCCATGGCCAAGAAGTTCCACCCCGAGCACTTCGTCTGTGCCTT
CTGCCTCAAGCAGCTCAACAAGGGCACCTTCAAGGAGCAGAACGACAAGCCTTACTGTCAGAACTGCTTC
CTCAAGCTCTTCTGCCGAATTCTGCAGTCGACGGTACCGCGGGCCCGGGATCCACCGGTCGCCACCATGG
TGAGCAAGGGCGAGGAGCTGTTCACCGGGGTGGTGCCCATCCTGGTCGAGCTGGACGGCGACGTAAACGG
CCACAAGTTCAGCGTGTCCGGCGAGGGCGAGGGCGATGCCACCTACGGCAAGCTGACCCTGAAGTTCATC
TGCACCACCGGCAAGCTGCCCGTGCCCTGGCCCACCCTCGTGACCACCCTGACCTACGGCGTGCAGTGCT
TCAGCCGCTACCCCGACCACATGAAGCAGCACGACTTCTTCAAGTCCGCCATGCCCGAAGGCTACGTCCA
GGAGCGCACCATCTTCTTCAAGGACGACGGCAACTACAAGACCCGCGCCGAGGTGAAGTTCGAGGGCGAC
ACCCTGGTGAACCGCATCGAGCTGAAGGGCATCGACTTCAAGGAGGACGGCAACATCCTGGGGCACAAGC
TGGAGTACAACTACAACAGCCACAACGTCTATATCATGGCCGACAAGCAGAAGAACGGCATCAAGGTGAA
CTTCAAGATCCGCCACAACATCGAGGACGGCAGCGTGCAGCTCGCCGACCACTACCAGCAGAACACCCCC
ATCGGCGACGGCCCCGTGCTGCTGCCCGACAACCACTACCTGAGCACCCAGTCCGCCCTGAGCAAAGACC
CCAACGAGAAGCGCGATCACATGGTCCTGCTGGAGTTCGTGACCGCCGCCGGGATCACTCTCGGCATGGA
CGAGCTGTACAAGTAACTCGAGATATCTAGACCCAGCTTTCTTGTACAAAGTTGGCATTATAAGAAAGCA
TTGCTTATCAATTTGTTGCAACGAACAGGTCACTATCAGTCAAAATAAAATCATTATTTGCCATCCAGCT
GCAGCTCTGGCCCGTGTCTCAAAATCTCTGATGTTACATTGCACAAGATAAAAATATATCATCATGAACA
ATAAAACTGTCTGCTTACATAAACAGTAATACAAGGGGTGTTATGAGCCATATTCAACGGGAAACGTCGA
GGCCGCGATTAAATTCCAACATGGATGCTGATTTATATGGGTATAAATGGGCTCGCGATAATGTCGGGCA
ATCAGGTGCGACAATCTATCGCTTGTATGGGAAGCCCGATGCGCCAGAGTTGTTTCTGAAACATGGCAAA
GGTAGCGTTGCCAATGATGTTACAGATGAGATGGTCAGACTAAACTGGCTGACGGAATTTATGCCTCTTC
CGACCATCAAGCATTTTATCCGTACTCCTGATGATGCATGGTTACTCACCACTGCGATCCCCGGAAAAAC
AGCATTCCAGGTATTAGAAGAATATCCTGATTCAGGTGAAAATATTGTTGATGCGCTGGCAGTGTTCCTG
CGCCGGTTGCATTCGATTCCTGTTTGTAATTGTCCTTTTAACAGCGATCGCGTATTTCGTCTCGCTCAGG
CGCAATCACGAATGAATAACGGTTTGGTTGATGCGAGTGATTTTGATGACGAGCGTAATGGCTGGCCTGT
TGAACAAGTCTGGAAAGAAATGCATAAACTTTTGCCATTCTCACCGGATTCAGTCGTCACTCATGGTGAT
TTCTCACTTGATAACCTTATTTTTGACGAGGGGAAATTAATAGGTTGTATTGATGTTGGACGAGTCGGAA
TCGCAGACCGATACCAGGATCTTGCCATCCTATGGAACTGCCTCGGTGAGTTTTCTCCTTCATTACAGAA
ACGGCTTTTTCAAAAATATGGTATTGATAATCCTGATATGAATAAATTGCAGTTTCATTTGATGCTCGAT
GAGTTTTTCTAATCAGAATTGGTTAATTGGTTGTAACATTATTCAGATTGGGCCCCGTTCCACTGAGCGT
CAGACCCCGTAGAAAAGATCAAAGGATCTTCTTGAGATCCTTTTTTTCTGCGCGTAATCTGCTGCTTGCA
AACAAAAAAACCACCGCTACCAGCGGTGGTTTGTTTGCCGGATCAAGAGCTACCAACTCTTTTTCCGAAG
GTAACTGGCTTCAGCAGAGCGCAGATACCAAATACTGTTCTTCTAGTGTAGCCGTAGTTAGGCCACCACT
TCAAGAACTCTGTAGCACCGCCTACATACCTCGCTCTGCTAATCCTGTTACCAGTGGCTGCTGCCAGTGG
CGATAAGTCGTGTCTTACCGGGTTGGACTCAAGACGATAGTTACCGGATAAGGCGCAGCGGTCGGGCTGA
ACGGGGGGTTCGTGCACACAGCCCAGCTTGGAGCGAACGACCTACACCGAACTGAGATACCTACAGCGTG
AGCTATGAGAAAGCGCCACGCTTCCCGAAGGGAGAAAGGCGGACAGGTATCCGGTAAGCGGCAGGGTCGG
AACAGGAGAGCGCACGAGGGAGCTTCCAGGGGGAAACGCCTGGTATCTTTATAGTCCTGTCGGGTTTCGC
CACCTCTGACTTGAGCGTCGATTTTTGTGATGCTCGTCAGGGGGGCGGAGCCTATGGAAAAACGCCAGCA
ACGCGGCCTTTTTACGGTTCCTGGCCTTTTGCTGGCCTTTTGCTCACATGTT
